Addgene plasmid #34970: pDS255
Depositing lab: Michael Glotzer. Depositing organization: University of Chicago. Publication: TULIPs: tunable, light-controlled interacting protein tags for cell biology. Strickland D, Lin Y, Wagner E, Hope CM, Zayner J, Antoniou C, Sosnick TR, Weiss EL, Glotzer M. Nat Methods. 2012 Mar 4. doi: 10.1038/nmeth.1904. PubMed 22388287.
Backbone
  Vector backbone: YIPlac128
  Backbone size w/o insert (bp): 4263
  Modifications to backbone: PGAL-Mid2(SS/TM)-GFP-LOVpep-TCYC1 cassette inserted into YIPlac128
  Vector type: Yeast Expression
  Selectable markers: LEU2
Growth in bacteria
  Bacterial resistance: Ampicillin, 100 μg/mL
  Growth temperature: 37°C
  Growth strain: DH5alpha
  Copy number: High Copy
Gene/Insert
  Gene/Insert name: Mid2(SS/TM)-GFP-LOVpep
  Species: S. cerevisiae (budding yeast); A. sativa
  Insert size (bp): 2236
  Mutation: T406A, T407A
  Cloning method: Restriction Enzyme; 5′ cloning site SacI (not destroyed); 3′ cloning site SphI (destroyed during cloning)
  Sequencing primers: 5′ M13 fwd; 3′ M13 rev
Resource information
  A portion of this plasmid was derived from a plasmid made by: GFP(S65T) CDS and other sequences from pGREG plasmids (EUROSCARF). A. sativa LOV2 CDS from Kevin Gardner, UT Southwestern Medical Center
Terms and licenses: Academic/Nonprofit Terms; Industry Terms: Not Available to Industry
Depositor comments: The LOV2 domain is amino acids 404-540 and differs from the wild-type A. sativa LOV2 sequence by the point mutations G528A and N534E. See Strickland et al. for details.
How to cite: pDS255 was a gift from Michael Glotzer (Addgene plasmid # 34970 ; http://n2t.net/addgene:34970 ; RRID:Addgene_34970)
