[The description below was written by a language model from this plasmid's Addgene catalogue record, the feature table of its GenBank file and pLannotate feature annotations shown in this document.]
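Description:
pDS255 is a yeast integrating expression plasmid built on YIPlac128, a backbone that has no yeast replication origin and is therefore maintained in S. cerevisiae only after integration into the genome, with selection through the LEU2 auxotrophic marker (carried with its own promoter). In E. coli it propagates from a high-copy ColE1/pUC-type origin under ampicillin selection (AmpR). Remnants of the lacZα/lac promoter region flank the cloning site.

The payload is a roughly 2.2 kb PGAL–Mid2(SS/TM)–GFP–LOVpep–TCYC1 cassette. The galactose-inducible, Gal4-regulated GAL1 promoter drives a single fusion protein, and the CYC1 terminator ends the transcript. The N-terminal portion comprises the signal sequence and transmembrane segment of the yeast cell-wall sensor Mid2, which serve to anchor the fusion in the membrane. The automated annotation labels this stretch as fragments of MTL1 and, on the opposite strand, JIP3; these are probably homology or overlap hits rather than separate inserts. GFP(S65T) follows as a fluorescent reporter of localisation. The C-terminal LOVpep module is based on the Avena sativa phototropin LOV2 domain (residues 404–540). The annotation tool calls this region miniSOG, presumably because both are flavin-binding LOV2 derivatives. The record lists T406A and T407A mutations, and the depositor notes that the domain also differs from wild type by G528A and N534E.

The plasmid belongs to the TULIPs system of tunable, light-controlled interacting protein tags, and provides a membrane-tethered, GFP-marked LOVpep component for that system in budding yeast. The accompanying GenBank record covers only a 780 bp partial read annotated with a GFP reverse primer site, so it adds nothing beyond the full-sequence feature table.
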