Features (pLannotate 1.2.2; 19 found; start..end, strand, type, name):
     22..463     +  promoter       GAL1 promoter: S. cerevisiae GAL1; inducible promoter, regulated by Gal4
    491..547     +  misc_feature   MCS (fragment): pBluescript multiple cloning site
    548..655     -  CDS            JIP3 (fragment): JIP3_YEAST - Protein predicted: Swiss-Prot protein existence level 4. From Saccharomyces cerevisiae (strain ATCC 204508 / S288c) (Baker's yeast).
    645..776     +  CDS            MTL1 (fragment): MTL1_YEAST - Experimental evidence at protein level: Swiss-Prot protein existence level 1. Involved in cell integrity signaling during vegetative growth at elevated temperature. Acts positively on the PKC1-MAPK pathway. Cell membrane sensor of oxidative stress in the cell integrity pathway upstream of PKC1. Required to transmit the oxidative signal to SLT2 and to restore the correct actin organization following oxidative stress. Multicopy suppressor of 1,3-beta-glucan synthase (GS) mutation. Also suppresses RGD1 null mutations. From Saccharomyces cerevisiae (strain ATCC 204508 / S288c) (Baker'
    792..1505    +  CDS            GFP (S65T): GFP (S65T) is a basic (constitutively fluorescent) green fluorescent protein published in 1995, derived from Aequorea victoria.
   1560..1877    +  CDS            miniSOG: miniSOG is a basic (constitutively fluorescent) cyan fluorescent protein published in 2011, derived from Arabidopsis thaliana. It requires the cofactor flavin for fluorescence.
   1984..2231    +  terminator     CYC1 terminator: S. cerevisiae CYC1; transcription terminator for CYC1
   2280..2296    -  protein_bind   lac operator: The lac repressor binds to the lac operator to inhibit transcription in E. coli. This inhibition can be relieved by adding lactose or isopropyl-β-D-thiogalactopyranoside (IPTG). lac repressor encoded by lacI
   2304..2334    -  promoter       lac promoter: promoter for the E. coli lac operon
   2349..2370    -  protein_bind   CAP binding site: CAP binding activates transcription in the presence of cAMP. E. coli catabolite activator protein
   2383..2475    -  CDS            lacI (fragment): lac repressor; lacI; The lac repressor binds to the lac operator to inhibit transcription in E. coli. This inhibition can be relieved by adding lactose or isopropyl-β-D-thiogalactopyranoside (IPTG).
   2658..3246    -  rep_origin     ori: high-copy-number ColE1/pMB1/pBR322/pUC origin of replication
   3417..4277    -  CDS            AmpR: β-lactamase; bla; confers resistance to ampicillin, carbenicillin, and related antibiotics
   4278..4382    -  promoter       AmpR promoter: bla
   4470..4874    +  promoter       LEU2 promoter: S. cerevisiae LEU2
   4887..5981    +  CDS            LEU2: 3-isopropylmalate dehydrogenase, required for leucine biosynthesis; S. cerevisiae LEU2; yeast auxotrophic marker
   6093..6128    +  CDS            rop (fragment): Rop protein, which maintains plasmids at low copy number; rop
   6230..6329    +  misc_feature   bom (fragment): basis of mobility region from pBR322
   6335..6492    -  CDS            lacZα (fragment): LacZα fragment of β-galactosidase; lacZ fragment
>Addgene plasmid #34970 | pDS255 | depositor full sequence | sequence record 42926 | pDS255 sequence 6499 bps
CGTTTAACGGCGCGCCTAGTACGGATTAGAAGCCGCCGAGCGGGTGACAGCCCTCCGAAGGAAGACTCTC
CTCCGTGCGTCCTCGTCTTCACCGGTCGCGTTCCTGAAACGCAGATGTGCCTCGCGCCGCACTGCTCCGA
ACAATAAAGATTCTACAATACTAGCTTTTATGGTTATGAAGAGGAAAAATTGGCAGTAACCTGGCCCCAC
AAACCTTCAAATGAACGAATCAAATTAACAACCATAGGATGATAATGCGATTAGTTTTTTAGCCTTATTT
CTGGGGTAATTAATCAGCGAAGCGATGATTTTTGATCTATTAACAGATATATAAATGCAAAAACTGCATA
ACCACTTTAACTAATACTTTCAACATTTTCGGTTTGTATTACTTCTTATTCAAATGTAATAAAAGTATCA
ACAAAAAATTGTTAATATACCTCTATACTTTAACGTCAAGGAGAAAAACCCCGGATTCTGAAGCGGCCGC
ACTAGTGGATCCCCCGGGCTGCAGGAATTCGATATCAAGCTTATCGATACCGTCGACAATGTTGTCTTTC
ACAACCAAGAATAGTTTCCGCTTATTACTTTTAATACTGTCATGCATATCGACGATACGCGCACAATTTT
TCGTGCAATCATCATCTTCGAATTCGGGTCTTTCTAAAAAAAATAGAAACATCGTCATTGGTTGTGTGGT
TGGTATTGGTGTACCACTGATTCTGGTGATACTGGCTTTAATTTACATGTTTTGTATCCAATCATCAAGG
ACGGACGCGTCGACCTCGACAATGAGTAAAGGAGAAGAACTTTTCACTGGAGTTGTCCCAATTCTTGTTG
AATTAGATGGTGATGTTAATGGGCACAAATTTTCTGTCAGTGGAGAGGGTGAAGGTGATGCAACATACGG
AAAACTTACCCTTAAATTTATTTGCACTACTGGAAAACTACCTGTTCCATGGCCAACACTTGTCACTACT
TTCACTTATGGTGTTCAATGCTTTTCAAGATACCCAGATCATATGAAACAGCATGACTTTTTCAAGAGTG
CCATGCCCGAAGGTTATGTACAGGAAAGAACTATATTTTTCAAAGATGACGGGAACTACAAGACACGTGC
TGAAGTCAAGTTTGAAGGTGATACCCTTGTTAATAGAATCGAGTTAAAAGGTATTGATTTTAAAGAAGAT
GGAAACATTCTTGGACACAAATTGGAATACAACTATAACTCACACAATGTATACATCATGGCAGACAAAC
AAAAGAATGGAATCAAAGTTAACTTCAAAATTAGACACAACATTGAAGATGGAAGCGTTCAACTAGCAGA
CCATTATCAACAAAATACTCCAATTGGCGATGGCCCTGTCCTTTTACCAGACAACCATTACCTGTCCACA
CAATCTGCCCTTTCGAAAGATCCCAACGAAAAGAGAGACCACATGGTCCTTCTTGAGTTTGTAACAGCTG
CTGGGATTACACATGGCATGGATGAACTATACAAAGGTGGATCTGGAGGTTCAGGTGGAAGTCCTAGGTT
GGCTGCTGCACTTGAACGTATTGAGAAGAACTTTGTCATTACTGACCCAAGATTGCCAGATAATCCCATT
ATATTCGCGTCCGATAGTTTCTTGCAGTTGACAGAATATAGCCGTGAAGAAATTTTGGGAAGAAACTGCA
GGTTTCTACAAGGTCCTGAAACTGATCGCGCGACAGTGAGAAAAATTAGAGATGCCATAGATAACCAAAC
AGAGGTCACTGTTCAGCTGATTAATTATACAAAGAGTGGTAAAAAGTTCTGGAACCTCTTTCACTTGCAG
CCTATGCGAGATCAGAAGGGAGATGTCCAGTACTTTATTGGGGTTCAGTTGGATGGAACTGAGCATGTCC
GAGATGCTGCCGAGAGAGAGGCAGTCATGCTGATTAAGAAAACTGCAGAAGAGATTGATAAAGCGGTGGA
TACCTGGGTGTAAGCTTCTCGAGTCATGTAATTAGTTATGTCACGCTTACATTCACGCCCTCCCCCCACA
TCCGCTCTAACCGAAAAGGAAGGAGTTAGACAACCTGAAGTCTAGGTCCCTATTTATTTTTTTATAGTTA
TGTTAGTATTAAGAACGTTATTTATATTTCAAATTTTTCTTTTTTTTCTGTACAGACGCGTGTACGCATG
TAACATTATACTGAAAACCTTGCTTGAGAAGGTTTTGGGACGCTCGAAGGCTTTAATTTGCGGCCGCAAG
CTTGGCGTAATCATGGTCATAGCTGTTTCCTGTGTGAAATTGTTATCCGCTCACAATTCCACACAACATA
CGAGCCGGAAGCATAAAGTGTAAAGCCTGGGGTGCCTAATGAGTGAGCTAACTCACATTAATTGCGTTGC
GCTCACTGCCCGCTTTCCAGTCGGGAAACCTGTCGTGCCAGCTGCATTAATGAATCGGCCAACGCGCGGG
GAGAGGCGGTTTGCGTATTGGGCGCTCTTCCGCTTCCTCGCTCACTGACTCGCTGCGCTCGGTCGTTCGG
CTGCGGCGAGCGGTATCAGCTCACTCAAAGGCGGTAATACGGTTATCCACAGAATCAGGGGATAACGCAG
GAAAGAACATGTGAGCAAAAGGCCAGCAAAAGGCCAGGAACCGTAAAAAGGCCGCGTTGCTGGCGTTTTT
CCATAGGCTCCGCCCCCCTGACGAGCATCACAAAAATCGACGCTCAAGTCAGAGGTGGCGAAACCCGACA
GGACTATAAAGATACCAGGCGTTTCCCCCTGGAAGCTCCCTCGTGCGCTCTCCTGTTCCGACCCTGCCGC
TTACCGGATACCTGTCCGCCTTTCTCCCTTCGGGAAGCGTGGCGCTTTCTCATAGCTCACGCTGTAGGTA
TCTCAGTTCGGTGTAGGTCGTTCGCTCCAAGCTGGGCTGTGTGCACGAACCCCCCGTTCAGCCCGACCGC
TGCGCCTTATCCGGTAACTATCGTCTTGAGTCCAACCCGGTAAGACACGACTTATCGCCACTGGCAGCAG
CCACTGGTAACAGGATTAGCAGAGCGAGGTATGTAGGCGGTGCTACAGAGTTCTTGAAGTGGTGGCCTAA
CTACGGCTACACTAGAAGGACAGTATTTGGTATCTGCGCTCTGCTGAAGCCAGTTACCTTCGGAAAAAGA
GTTGGTAGCTCTTGATCCGGCAAACAAACCACCGCTGGTAGCGGTGGTTTTTTTGTTTGCAAGCAGCAGA
TTACGCGCAGAAAAAAAGGATCTCAAGAAGATCCTTTGATCTTTTCTACGGGGTCTGACGCTCAGTGGAA
CGAAAACTCACGTTAAGGGATTTTGGTCATGAGATTATCAAAAAGGATCTTCACCTAGATCCTTTTAAAT
TAAAAATGAAGTTTTAAATCAATCTAAAGTATATATGAGTAAACTTGGTCTGACAGTTACCAATGCTTAA
TCAGTGAGGCACCTATCTCAGCGATCTGTCTATTTCGTTCATCCATAGTTGCCTGACTCCCCGTCGTGTA
GATAACTACGATACGGGAGGGCTTACCATCTGGCCCCAGTGCTGCAATGATACCGCGAGACCCACGCTCA
CCGGCTCCAGATTTATCAGCAATAAACCAGCCAGCCGGAAGGGCCGAGCGCAGAAGTGGTCCTGCAACTT
TATCCGCCTCCATCCAGTCTATTAATTGTTGCCGGGAAGCTAGAGTAAGTAGTTCGCCAGTTAATAGTTT
GCGCAACGTTGTTGCCATTGCTACAGGCATCGTGGTGTCACGCTCGTCGTTTGGTATGGCTTCATTCAGC
TCCGGTTCCCAACGATCAAGGCGAGTTACATGATCCCCCATGTTGTGCAAAAAAGCGGTTAGCTCCTTCG
GTCCTCCGATCGTTGTCAGAAGTAAGTTGGCCGCAGTGTTATCACTCATGGTTATGGCAGCACTGCATAA
TTCTCTTACTGTCATGCCATCCGTAAGATGCTTTTCTGTGACTGGTGAGTACTCAACCAAGTCATTCTGA
GAATAGTGTATGCGGCGACCGAGTTGCTCTTGCCCGGCGTCAATACGGGATAATACCGCGCCACATAGCA
GAACTTTAAAAGTGCTCATCATTGGAAAACGTTCTTCGGGGCGAAAACTCTCAAGGATCTTACCGCTGTT
GAGATCCAGTTCGATGTAACCCACTCGTGCACCCAACTGATCTTCAGCATCTTTTACTTTCACCAGCGTT
TCTGGGTGAGCAAAAACAGGAAGGCAAAATGCCGCAAAAAAGGGAATAAGGGCGACACGGAAATGTTGAA
TACTCATACTCTTCCTTTTTCAATATTATTGAAGCATTTATCAGGGTTATTGTCTCATGAGCGGATACAT
ATTTGAATGTATTTAGAAAAATAAACAAATAGGGGTTCCGCGCACATTTCCCCGAAAAGTGCCACCTGAC
GTCTAAGAAACCATTATTATCATGACATTAACCTATAAAAATAGGCGTATCACGAGGCCAACTGTGGGAA
TACTCAGGTATCGTAAGATGCAAGAGTTCGAATCTCTTAGCAACCATTATTTTTTTCCTCAACATAACGA
GAACACACAGGGGCGCTATCGCACAGAATCAAATTCGATGACTGGAAATTTTTTGTTAATTTCAGAGGTC
GCCTGACGCATATACCTTTTTCAACTGAAAAATTGGGAGAAAAAGGAAAGGTGAGAGGCCGGAACCGGCT
TTTCATATAGAATAGAGAAGCGTTCATGACTAAATGCTTGCATCACAATACTTGAAGTTGACAATATTAT
TTAAGGACCTATTGTTTTTTCCAATAGGTGGTTAGCAATCGTCTTACTTTCTAACTTTTCTTACCTTTTA
CATTTCAGCAATATATATATATATTTCAAGGATATACCATTCTAATGTCTGCCCCTATGTCTGCCCCTAA
GAAGATCGTCGTTTTGCCAGGTGACCACGTTGGTCAAGAAATCACAGCCGAAGCCATTAAGGTTCTTAAA
GCTATTTCTGATGTTCGTTCCAATGTCAAGTTCGATTTCGAAAATCATTTAATTGGTGGTGCTGCTATCG
ATGCTACAGGTGTCCCACTTCCAGATGAGGCGCTGGAAGCCTCCAAGAAGGTTGATGCCGTTTTGTTAGG
TGCTGTGGGTGGTCCTAAATGGGGTACAGGTAGTGTTAGACCTGAACAAGGTTTACTAAAAATCCGTAAA
GAACTTCAATTGTACGCCAACTTAAGACCATGTAACTTTGCATCCGACTCTCTTTTAGACTTATCTCCAA
TCAAGCCACAATTTGCTAAAGGTACTGACTTCGTTGTTGTCAGAGAATTAGTGGGAGGTATTTACTTTGG
TAAGAGAAAGGAAGACGATGGTGATGGTGTCGCTTGGGATAGTGAACAATACACCGTTCCAGAAGTGCAA
AGAATCACAAGAATGGCCGCTTTCATGGCCCTACAACATGAGCCACCATTGCCTATTTGGTCCTTGGATA
AAGCTAATGTTTTGGCCTCTTCAAGATTATGGAGAAAAACTGTGGAGGAAACCATCAAGAACGAATTTCC
TACATTGAAGGTTCAACATCAATTGATTGATTCTGCCGCCATGATCCTAGTTAAGAACCCAACCCACCTA
AATGGTATTATAATCACCAGCAACATGTTTGGTGATATCATCTCCGATGAAGCCTCCGTTATCCCAGGTT
CCTTGGGTTTGTTGCCATCTGCGTCCTTGGCCTCTTTGCCAGACAAGAACACCGCATTTGGTTTGTACGA
ACCATGCCACGGTTCTGCTCCAGATTTGCCAAAGAATAAGGTTGACCCTATCGCCACTATCTTGTCTGCT
GCAATGATGTTGAAATTGTCATTGAACTTGCCTGAAGAAGGTAAGGCCATTGAAGATGCAGTTAAAAAGG
TTTTGGATGCAGGTATCAGAACTGGTGATTTAGGTGGTTCCAACAGTACCACCGAAGTCGGTGATGCTGT
CGCCGAAGAAGTTAAGAAAATCCTTGCTTAAAAAGATTCTCTTTTTTTATGATATTTGTACATAAACTTT
ATAAATGAAATTCATAATAGAAACGACACGAAATTACAAAATGGAATATGTTCATAGGGTAGGCCCTTTC
GTCTCGCGCGTTTCGGTGATGACGGTGAAAACCTCTGACACATGCAGCTCCCGGAGACGGTCACAGCTTG
TCTGTAAGCGGATGCCGGGAGCAGACAAGCCCGTCAGGGCGCGTCAGCGGGTGTTGGCGGGTGTCGGGGC
TGGCTTAACTATGCGGCATCAGAGCAGATTGTACTGAGAGTGCACCATATGCGGTGTGAAATACCGCACA
GATGCGTAAGGAGAAAATACCGCATCAGGCGCCATTCGCCATTCAGGCTGCGCAACTGTTGGGAAGGGCG
ATCGGTGCGGGCCTCTTCGCTATTACGCCAGCTGGCGAAAGGGGGATGTGCTGCAAGGCGATTAAGTTGG
GTAACGCCAGGGTTTTCCCAGTCACGACGTTGTAAAACGACGGCCAGTGAATTCGAGCT
