LOCUS       Exported 780 bp ds-DNA linear SYN 29-MAY-2021
DEFINITION  synthetic linear DNA
ACCESSION   .
VERSION     .
KEYWORDS    pDS255
SOURCE      synthetic DNA construct
  ORGANISM  synthetic DNA construct
REFERENCE   1 (bases 1 to 780)
  AUTHORS   Strickland D, Lin Y, Wagner E, Hope CM, Zayner J, Antoniou C,
            Sosnick TR, Weiss EL, Glotzer M
  TITLE     TULIPs: tunable, light-controlled interacting protein tags for cell
            biology.
  JOURNAL   Nat Methods. 2012 Mar 4. doi: 10.1038/nmeth.1904.
  PUBMED    22388287
REFERENCE   2 (bases 1 to 780)
  AUTHORS   .
  TITLE     Direct Submission
  JOURNAL   Exported May 29, 2021 from SnapGene Server 1.1.58
            http://www.snapgene.com
FEATURES             Location/Qualifiers
     source          1..780
                     /organism="synthetic DNA construct"
                     /mol_type="other DNA"
     primer_bind     complement(338..366)
                     /label=GFP-R
                     /note="GFP, reverse primer. Does NOT anneal to EGFP"
ORIGIN
        1 ggccgcacta gtggancccc cgggctgcag gaattcgata tcaagcttat cgataccgtc
       61 gacaatgttg tctttcacaa ccaagaatag tttccgctta ttacttttaa tactgtcatg
      121 catatcgacg atacgcgcac aatttttcgt gcaatcatca tcttcgaatt cgggtctttc
      181 taaaaaaaat agaaacatcg tcattggttg tgtggttggt attggtgtac cactgattct
      241 ggtgatactg gctttaattt acatgttttg tatccaatca tcaaggacgg acgcgtcgac
      301 ctcgacaatg agtaaaggag aagaactttt cactggagtt gtcccaattc ttgttgaatt
      361 agatggtgat gttaatgggc acaaattttc tgtcagtgga gagggtgaag gtgatgcaac
      421 atacggaaaa cttaccctta aatttatttg cactactgga aaactacctg ttccatggcc
      481 aacacttgtc actaccttca cttatggtgt tcaatgcttt tcaagatacc cagatcatat
      541 gaaacggcat gactttttca agagtgccat gcccgaaggt tatgtacagg aaagaactat
      601 atttttcaaa gatgacggga actacaagac acgtgctgaa gtcaagtttg aaggtgatac
      661 ccttgttaat agaatcgagt taaaaggtat tgattttaaa gaagatggaa acattcttgg
      721 acacaaattg gaatacaact ataactcaca caatgtatac atcatggcag acaaacaaaa
//
