>Addgene plasmid #34970 | pDS255 | addgene partial sequence | sequence record 44900 | CYC1 5'-GCGTGAATGTAAGCGTGAC-3'
GGTATCCACCGCTTTATCAATCTCTTCTGCAGTTTTCTTAATCAGCATGACTGCCTCTCTCTCGGCAGCA
TCTCGGACATGCTCAGTTCCATCCAACTGAACCCCAATAAAGTACTGGACATCTCCCTTCTGATCTCGCA
TAGGCTGCAAGTGAAAGAGGTTCCAGAACTTTTTACCACTCTTTGTATAATTAATCAGCTGAACAGTGAC
CTCTGTTTGGTTATCTATGGCATCTCTAATTTTTCTCACTGTCGCGCGATCAGTTTCAGGACCTTGTAGA
AACCTGCAGTTTCTTCCCAAAATTTCTTCACGGCTATATTCTGTCAACTGCAAGAAACTATCGGACGCGA
ATATAATGGGATTATCTGGCAATCTTGGGTCAGTAATGACAAAGTTCTTCTCAATACGTTCAAGTGCAGC
AGCCAACCTAGGACTTCCACCTGAACCTCCAGATCCACCTTTGTATAGTTCATCCATGCCATGTGTAATC
CCAGCAGCTGTTACAAACTCAAGAAGGACCATGTGGTCTCTCTTTTCGTTGGGATCTTTCGAAAGGGCAG
ATTGTGTGGACAGGTAATGGTTGTCTGGTAAAAGGACAGGGCCATCGCCAATTGGAGTATTTTGTTGATA
ATGGTCTGCTAGTTGAACGCTTCCATCTTCAATGTTGTGTCTAATTTTGAAGTTAACTTTGATTCCATTC
TTTTGTTTGTCTGCCATGATGTATACATTGTGTGAGTTATAGTTGTATTCCAATTTGTGTCCAAGAATGT
TTCCATCTTC
